Addgene plasmid #146434: pAc5.1B-EGFP-HA-DmAGO1-F2V2-siRNAres_G
Purpose: Insect Expression of DmAGO1-F2V2-siRNAres
Depositing lab: Elisa Izaurralde. Depositing organization: Max Planck Institute for Developmental Biology. Publication: A C-terminal silencing domain in GW182 is essential for miRNA function. Eulalio A, Helms S, Fritzsch C, Fauser M, Izaurralde E. RNA. 2009 Jun;15(6):1067-77. doi: 10.1261/rna.1605509. Epub 2009 Apr 21. PubMed 19383769.
Backbone
  Vector backbone: Unknown
  Vector type: Insect Expression
Growth in bacteria
  Bacterial resistance: Ampicillin, 100 μg/mL
  Growth temperature: 37°C
  Growth strain: DH5alpha
  Copy number: Low Copy
Gene/Insert
  Gene/Insert name: DmAGO1-F2V2-siRNAres
  Species: D. melanogaster (fly)
  Mutation: variation with 2 non silent mutations V315A and H913R compared to the sequence given by NCBI:NM_166020.1
  Entrez Gene: AGO1 (a.k.a. Dmel_CG6671, AGO-1, Ago, Ago-1, Ago1, Agp1, CG6671, Dm Ago1, DmAgo1, Dmel\CG6671, MRE20, ago-1, ago1, ago1-1, anon-WO0257455.29, argonaute1, dAGO1, dAgo1, dmAgo1, l(2)04845, l(2)4845, l(2)k00208, l(2)k08121)
  Cloning method: Unknown
Terms and licenses: Academic/Nonprofit Terms; Industry Terms: Not Available to Industry
Depositor comments: Plasmids from this collection were made available to the research community and donated after the lab closed. Please note that the sequence provided by the depositing laboratory may be theoretical/predicted or based on Sanger sequencing results. There may be discrepancies between sequencing results obtained by Addgene and the depositor sequence. If an Addgene verified sequence is not available, please contact before placing your order to request that our lab fully sequence the plasmid.
How to cite: pAc5.1B-EGFP-HA-DmAGO1-F2V2-siRNAres_G was a gift from Elisa Izaurralde (Addgene plasmid # 146434 ; http://n2t.net/addgene:146434 ; RRID:Addgene_146434)
