[The description below was written by a language model from this plasmid's Addgene catalogue record and pLannotate feature annotations shown in this document.]
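Description:
pAc5.1B-EGFP-HA-DmAGO1-F2V2-siRNAres_G is a 9,055 nt insect expression plasmid for producing a tagged Drosophila melanogaster Argonaute 1 (AGO1) variant in fly cells. The catalogue lists the backbone as unknown, although the name and the annotated parts point to a pAc5.1B-type vector. In bacteria it is maintained through a ColE1/pUC-family origin and selected with ampicillin via the β-lactamase gene and its own promoter. The origin is annotated as a high-copy type, whereas the catalogue records the plasmid as low copy. Short fragments annotated as a tetracycline resistance gene and SV40 large T antigen appear to be non-functional backbone remnants. No marker for selection in insect cells is annotated.

Expression is driven by the constitutive Drosophila actin 5C promoter. Downstream lie EGFP, a short HA epitope segment (annotated as a fragment of a 3xHA tag) and then the AGO1 coding region, an arrangement suggesting an N-terminal EGFP-HA fusion. The annotation tool labelled the Argonaute region by homology to rat Ago2, but the record identifies the insert as fly AGO1. A V5 tag is annotated after the insert, followed by an SV40 polyadenylation signal; whether V5 is translated depends on a stop codon that the record does not describe.

The insert differs from the NCBI reference by two non-silent changes, V315A and H913R. The record does not define "F2V2", which presumably names a set of point mutations, or "siRNAres", which suggests silent changes that let the transcript escape RNAi directed against endogenous AGO1. That design would fit knockdown-and-complementation experiments, consistent with the associated study of GW182 and miRNA-mediated silencing. The depositor sequence may be theoretical rather than fully verified.
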