Features (pLannotate 1.2.2; 11 found; start..end, strand, type, name):
     56..2568    +  promoter       Ac5 promoter: Drosophila melanogaster actin 5C promoter
   2588..3304    +  CDS            EGFP: EGFP is a basic (constitutively fluorescent) green fluorescent protein published in 1996, derived from Aequorea victoria. It is reported to be a rapidly-maturing weak dimer with moderate acid sensitivity.
   3323..3349    +  CDS            3xHA (fragment): three tandem HA epitope tags
   3698..6301    +  CDS            Ago2: AGO2_RAT - Also known as Eif2c2. Experimental evidence at protein level: Swiss-Prot protein existence level 1. Required for RNA-mediated gene silencing (RNAi) by the RNA- induced silencing complex (RISC). The 'minimal RISC' appears to include AGO2 bound to a short guide RNA such as a microRNA (miRNA) or short interfering RNA (siRNA). These guide RNAs direct RISC to complementary mRNAs that are targets for RISC-mediated gene silencing. The precise mechanism of gene silencing depends on the degree of complementarity between the miRNA or siRNA and its target. Binding of RISC to a perfectly comple
   6340..6381    +  CDS            V5 tag: epitope tag from simian virus 5
   6481..6615    -  polyA_signal   SV40 poly(A) signal: SV40 polyadenylation signal
   6638..6722    -  CDS            large T antigen (fragment): large T antigen from SV40 (simian virus 40)
   6723..7193    +  CDS            TcR (fragment): tetracycline efflux protein; tet; confers resistance to tetracycline
   7237..7825    -  rep_origin     ori: high-copy-number ColE1/pMB1/pBR322/pUC origin of replication
   7996..8856    -  CDS            AmpR: β-lactamase; bla; confers resistance to ampicillin, carbenicillin, and related antibiotics
   8857..8961    -  promoter       AmpR promoter: bla
>Addgene plasmid #146434 | pAc5.1B-EGFP-HA-DmAGO1-F2V2-siRNAres_G | depositor full sequence | sequence record 288879 | Full Sequence
CTTCAAGGAATTAATTCTATATTCTAAAAACACAAATGATACTTCTAAAAAAAATCATGAATGGCATCAA
CTCTGAATCAAATCTTTGCAGATGCACCTACTTCTCATTTCCACTGTCACATCATTTTTCCAGATCTCGC
TGCCTGTTATGTGGCCCACAAACCAAGACACGTTTTATGGCCATTAAAGCTGGCTGATCGTCGCCAAACA
CCAAATACATATCAATATGTACATTCGAGAAAGAAGCGATCAAAGAAGCGTCTTCGGGCGAGTAGGAGAA
TGCGGAGGAGAAGGAGAACGAGCTGATCTAGTATCTCTCCACAATCCAATGCCAACTGACCAACTGGCCA
TATTCGGAGCAATTTGAAGCCAATTTCCATCGCCTGGCGATCGCTCCATTCTTGGCTATATGTTTTTCAC
CGTTCCCGGGGCCATTTTCAAAGACTCGTCGGTAAGATAAGATTGTGTCACTCGCTGTCTCTCTTCATTT
GTCGAAGAATGCTGAGGAATTTCGCGATGACGTCGGCGAGTATTTTGAAGAATGAGAATAATTTGTATTT
ATACGAAAATCAGTTAGTGGAATTTTCTACAAAAACATGTTATCTATAGATAATTTTGTTGCAAAATATG
TTGACTATGACAAAGATTGTATGTATATACCTTTAATGTATTCTCATTTTCTTATGTATTTATAATGGCA
ATGATGATACTGATGATATTTTAAGATGATGCCAGACCACAGGCTGATTTCTGCGTCTTTTGCCGAACGC
AGTGCATGTGCGGTTGTTGTTTTTTGGAATAGTTTCAATTTTCGGACTGTCCGCTTTGATTTCAGTTTCT
TGGCTTATTCAAAAAGCAAAGTAAAGCCAAAAAAGCGAGATGGCAATACCAAATGCGGCAAAACGGTAGT
GGAAGGAAAGGGGTGCGGGGCAGCGGAAGGAAGGGTGGGGCGGGGCGTGGCGGGGTCTGTGGCTGGGCGC
GACGTCACCGACGTTGGAGCCACTCCTTTGACCATGTGTGCGTGTGTGTATTATTCGTGTCTCGCCACTC
GCCGGTTGTTTTTTTCTTTTTATCTCGCTCTCTCTAGCGCCATCTCGTACGCATGCTCAACGCACCGCAT
GTTGCCGTGTCCTTTATGCGTCATTTTGGCTCGAAATAGGCAATTATTTAAACAAAGATTAGTCAACGAA
AACGCTAAAATAAATAAGTCTACAATATGGTTACTTATTGCCATGTGTGTGCAGCCAACGATAGCAACAA
AAGCAACAACACAGTGGCTTTCCCTCTTTCACTTTTTGTTTGCAAGCGCGTGCGAGCAAGACGGCACGAC
CGGCAAACGCAATTACGCTGACAAAGAGCAGACGAAGTTTTGGCCGAAAAACATCAAGGCGCCTGATACG
AATGCATTTGCAATAACAATTGCGATATTTAATATTGTTTATGAAGCTGTTTGACTTCAAAACACACAAA
AAAAAAAATAAAACAAATTATTTGAAAGAGAATTAGGAATCGGACAGCTTATCGTTACGGGCTAACAGCA
CACCGAGACGAAATAGCTTACCTGACGTCACAGCCTCTGGAAGAACTGCCGCCAAGCAGAGAGAGAGAGA
AAAAGAGGGAGAGCAGCTTAGACCGCATGTGCTTGTGTGTGAGGCGTCTCTCTCTTCGTCTCCTGTTTGC
GCAAACGCATAGACTGCACTGAGAAAATCGATTACCTATTTTTTATGAATGAATATTTGCACTATTACTA
TTCAAAACTATTAAGATAGCAATCACATTCAATAGCCAAATACTATACCACCTGAGCGATGCAACGAAAT
GATCAATTTGAGCAAAAATGCTGCATATTTAGGACGGCATCATTATAGAAATGCTTCTTGCTGTGTACTT
TTCTCTCGTCTGGCAGCTGTTTCGCCGTTATTGTTAAAACCGGCTTAAGTTAGGTGTGTTTTCTACGACT
AGTGATGCCCCTACTAGAAGATGTGTGTTGCACAAATGTCCCTGAATAACCAATTTGAAGTGCAGATAGC
AGTAAACGTAAGCTAATATGAATATTATTTAACTGTAATGTTTTAATATCGCTGGACATTACTAATAAAC
CCACTATAAACACATGTACATATGTATGTTTTGGCATACAATGAGTAGTTGGGGAAAAAATGTGTAAAAG
CACCGTGACCATCACAGCATAAAGATAACCAGCTGAAGTATCGAATATGAGTAACCCCCAAATTGAATCA
CATGCCGCAACTGATAGGACCCATGGAAGTACACTCTTCATGGCGATATACAAGACACACACAAGCACGA
ACACCCAGTTGCGGAGGAAATTCTCCGTAAATGAAAACCCAATCGGCGAACAATTCATACCCATATATGG
TAAAAGTTTTGAACGCGACTTGAGAGCGGAGAGCATTGCGGCTGATAAGGTTTTAGCGCTAAGCGGGCTT
TATAAAACGGGCTGCGGGACCAGTTTTCATATCACTACCGTTTGAGTTCTTGTGCTGTGTGGATACTCCT
CCCGACACAAAGCCGCTCCATCAGCCAGCAGTCGTCTAATCCAGAGACCCCGGATCGGGGTACCAACATG
GTGAGCAAGGGCGAGGAGCTGTTCACCGGGGTGGTGCCCATCCTGGTCGAGCTGGACGGCGACGTAAACG
GCCACAAGTTCAGCGTGTCCGGCGAGGGCGAGGGCGATGCCACCTACGGCAAGCTGACCCTGAAGTTCAT
CTGCACCACCGGCAAGCTGCCCGTGCCCTGGCCCACCCTCGTGACCACCCTGACCTACGGCGTGCAGTGC
TTCAGCCGCTACCCCGACCACATGAAGCAGCACGACTTCTTCAAGTCCGCCATGCCCGAAGGCTACGTCC
AGGAGCGCACCATCTTCTTCAAGGACGACGGCAACTACAAGACCCGCGCCGAGGTGAAGTTCGAGGGCGA
CACCCTGGTGAACCGCATCGAGCTGAAGGGCATCGACTTCAAGGAGGACGGCAACATCCTGGGGCACAAG
CTGGAGTACAACTACAACAGCCACAACGTCTATATCATGGCCGACAAGCAGAAGAACGGCATCAAGGTGA
ACTTCAAGATCCGCCACAACATCGAGGACGGCAGCGTGCAGCTCGCCGACCACTACCAGCAGAACACCCC
CATCGGCGACGGCCCCGTGCTGCTGCCCGACAACCACTACCTGAGCACCCAGTCCGCCCTGAGCAAAGAC
CCCAACGAGAAGCGCGATCACATGGTCCTGCTGGAGTTCGTGACCGCCGCCGGGATCACTCTCGGCATGG
ACGAGCTGTACAAGCCAAGCTTGAATTCTATGTACCCATACGATGTTCCAGATTACGCTATGTCCACGGA
GCGTGAGCTGGCTCCCGGTGGGCCAGCTCAGCTCCATCCGCACACGCTGCCGCTGACTTTTCCGGATCTC
CAGATGACCTCCACCGTGGGCATCATTGGGAAAGTCTACGAGTCACAGTGGACCCCCTCGCCCACTCGGC
CTCAGAGTCCCTCTCAGGCGCAGACTAGCTTCGACACGCTCACATCACCACCAGCGCCCGGCTCGTCGGT
CAATCCCACCGCCGTCACCAGCCCAAGTGCCCAGAATGTGGCCGCTGGTGGAGCAACTGTGGCCGGTGCA
GCAGCAACTGCCGCCCAGGTGGCCTCCGCCTTGGGTGCCACCACCGGCAGCGTGACGCCAGCAATTGCCA
CCGCAACGCCAGCCACGCAGCCGGATATGCCCGTCTTTACGTGTCCACGACGCCCGAATCTCGGACGAGA
GGGTCGCCCGATTGTGCTGCGCGCCAATCACTTCCAGGTGACAATGCCGCGTGGCTATGTGCATCACTAT
GACATCAATATACAGCCGGACAAGTGTCCGCGAAAGGTGAACCGTGAGATTATCGAGACTATGGTGCATG
CCTATAGCAAGATCTTCGGAGTGCTCAAGCCGGTGTTCGATGGTCGCAACAATCTGTATACCCGCGATCC
CCTGCCCATTGGCAACGAGCGTCTAGAGCTGGAGGTTACTCTACCCGGCGAGGGCAAAGATCGAATCTTT
CGCGTGACGATCAAGTGGCAGGCTCAGGTCTCGCTCTTCAATTTGGAGGAAGCTCTCGAAGGCCGCACGC
GGCAGATACCCTATGATGCCATTTTGGCGCTCGATGTGGTCATGCGCCATCTGCCCAGCATGACGTACAC
GCCAGTGGGACGTAGCTTCTTCAGTTCCCCGGAGGGTTACTACCATCCCCTGGGTGGTGGACGCGAGGTT
TGGTTCGGTTTCCATCAGAGCGCAAGGCCCTCGCAGTGGAAGATGATGCTCAATATCGATGTCTCGGCCA
CCGCTTTCTACAAGGCTCAACCAGTCATTGACTTCATGTGCGAGGTGCTGGACATTCGCGACATCAACGA
GCAGCGCAAACCGCTCACCGATTCGCAGCGCGTCAAGTTCACCAAAGAAATTAAAGGCCTGAAGATCGAG
ATCACCCACTGCGGCCAGATGCGTCGCAAGTATCGTGTGTGCAACGTCACTCGCCGCCCCGCTCAGATGC
AATCATTCCCACTGCAGCTGGAGAACGGACAGACCGTAGAGTGCACCGTGGCCAAGTACTTCCTGGACAA
GTACCGCATGAAATTGCGCTACCCGCACTTGCCCTGCCTGCAGGTTGGCCAAGAGCACAAGCACACTTAC
CTGCCTCTAGAGGTGTGCAACATTGTGGCCGGACAGCGGTGCATTAAAAAGCTGACCGATATGCAGACGT
CGACCATGATCAAGGCCACAGCTCGTTCAGCTCCGGATCGTGAGCGTGAGATTAACAACTTGGTAAAGCG
CGCCGACTTCAACAACGATTCGTATGTGCAAGAGTTTGGCCTGACCATCTCCAATTCGATGATGGAGGTA
CGAGGACGCGTCTTGCCTCCTCCCAAGCTTCAGTATGGGGGACGTGTGTCTACCGGCCTCACCGGCCAGC
AGCTGTTCCCGCCACAGAACAAGGTGAGCTTGGCCTCGCCCAACCAGGGTGTATGGGATATGCGAGGCAA
GCAGTTCTTCACTGGCGTCGAGATCCGCATCTGGGCCATCGCCTGTTTTGCCCCACAGCGCACGGTGCGC
GAGGATGCGCTGCGTAATGTCACCCAGCAGCTGCAGAAGATCTCAAACGATGCAGGCATGCCGATAATTG
GACAGCCGTGCTTCTGTAAGTACGCCACCGGGCCGGATCAAGTGGAACCCATGGTCCGTTACCTGAAGAT
CACCTTCCCCGGCCTGCAACTCGTCGTGGTTGTGCTGCCCGGCAAGACTCCAGTATACGCCGAGGTGAAG
CGTGTAGGTGACACCGTTCTGGGTATGGCCACCCAGTGTGTGCAGGCCAAGAACGTGAACAAGACATCGC
CACAGACGCTCTCTAATCTGTGTCTGAAGATCAACGTCAAGTTGGGCGGCATCAATTCAATTCTGGTCCC
CTCCATTCGGCCAAAGGTCTTCAATGAGCCGGTCATCTTTTTGGGTGCCGATGTGACACACCCACCAGCT
GGCGACAACAAGAAACCATCGATTGCCGCCGTCGTGGGCTCCATGGATGCCCATCCATCGCGGTATGCCG
CCACCGTTCGCGTACAGCAGCACCGACAGGAGATCATCCAGGAGCTGAGCAGCATGGTGCGCGAGCTGTT
GATCATGTTCTACAAGTCGACGGGCGGCTACAAGCCCCACCGCATCATACTCTATCGTGACGGAGTCTCC
GAGGGACAATTCCCACATGTCCTGCAACACGAATTGACCGCCATTCGCGAGGCCTGCATTAAGCTAGAGC
CAGAGTATCGGCCGGGCATCACATTCATTGTGGTGCAGAAGCGCCATCACACTCGACTCTTCTGCGCGGA
GAAGAAGGAGCAGAGCGGCAAATCGGGCAATATTCCCGCAGGCACCACCGTCGATGTGGGCATCACACAT
CCCACCGAATTTGATTTCTATCTATGCAGCCATCAGGGCATCCAGGGCACCAGTCGCCCCTCGCACTACC
ACGTTCTGTGGGACGACAATCACTTTGACTCGGACGAGCTGCAGTGCCTCACGTATCAGCTATGCCGTAC
GTACGTGCGCTGCACCCGATCCGTCAGTATACCGGCGCCAGCCTACTACGCCCATTTAGTGGCCTTCCGT
GCCAGATATCATCTGGTGGAGAAGGAGCACGATTCGGGCGAGGGTTCGCACCAGAGCGGCTGCTCAGAGG
ATCGTACGCCAGGTGCCATGGCCAGGGCCATCACTGTGCACGCGGATACCAAGAAGGTCATGTACTTTGC
CTAAGCGGCCGCTCGAGTCTAGAGGGCCCGCGGTTCGAAGGTAAGCCTATCCCTAACCCTCTCCTCGGTC
TCGATTCTACGCGTACCGGTCATCATCACCATCACCATTGAGTTTAAACCCGCTGATCAGCCTCGACTGT
GCCTTCTAAGGCCTGAGCTCGCTGATCAGCCTCGATCGAGGATCCAGACATGATAAGATACATTGATGAG
TTTGGACAAACCACAACTAGAATGCAGTGAAAAAAATGCTTTATTTGTGAAATTTGTGATGCTATTGCTT
TATTTGTAACCATTATAAGCTGCAATAAACAAGTTAACAACAACAATTGCATTCATTTTATGTTTCAGGT
TCAGGGGGAGGTGTGGGAGGTTTTTTAAAGCAAGTAAAACCTCTACAAATGTGGTATGGCTGATTATGAT
CAGTCGACCGATGCCCTTGAGAGCCTTCAACCCAGTCAGCTCCTTCCGGTGGGCGCGGGGCATGACTATC
GTCGCCGCACTTATGACTGTCTTCTTTATCATGCAACTCGTAGGACAGGTGCCGGCAGCGCTCTGGGTCA
TTTTCGGCGAGGACCGCTTTCGCTGGAGCGCGACGATGATCGGCCTGTCGCTTGCGGTATTCGGAATCTT
GCACGCCCTCGCTCAAGCCTTCGTCACTGGTCCCGCCACCAAACGTTTCGGCGAGAAGCAGGCCATTATC
GCCGGCATGGCGGCCGACGCGCTGGGCTACGTCTTGCTGGCGTTCGCGACGCGAGGCTGGATGGCCTTCC
CCATTATGATTCTTCTCGCTTCCGGCGGCATCGGGATGCCCGCGTTGCAGGCCATGCTGTCCAGGCAGGT
AGATGACGACCATCAGGGACAGCTTCAAGGATCGCTCGCGGCTCTTACCAGCCAGCAAAAGGCCAGGAAC
CGTAAAAAGGCCGCGTTGCTGGCGTTTTTCCATAGGCTCCGCCCCCCTGACGAGCATCACAAAAATCGAC
GCTCAAGTCAGAGGTGGCGAAACCCGACAGGACTATAAAGATACCAGGCGTTTCCCCCTGGAAGCTCCCT
CGTGCGCTCTCCTGTTCCGACCCTGCCGCTTACCGGATACCTGTCCGCCTTTCTCCCTTCGGGAAGCGTG
GCGCTTTCTCAATGCTCACGCTGTAGGTATCTCAGTTCGGTGTAGGTCGTTCGCTCCAAGCTGGGCTGTG
TGCACGAACCCCCCGTTCAGCCCGACCGCTGCGCCTTATCCGGTAACTATCGTCTTGAGTCCAACCCGGT
AAGACACGACTTATCGCCACTGGCAGCAGCCACTGGTAACAGGATTAGCAGAGCGAGGTATGTAGGCGGT
GCTACAGAGTTCTTGAAGTGGTGGCCTAACTACGGCTACACTAGAAGGACAGTATTTGGTATCTGCGCTC
TGCTGAAGCCAGTTACCTTCGGAAAAAGAGTTGGTAGCTCTTGATCCGGCAAACAAACCACCGCTGGTAG
CGGTGGTTTTTTTGTTTGCAAGCAGCAGATTACGCGCAGAAAAAAAGGATCTCAAGAAGATCCTTTGATC
TTTTCTACGGGGTCTGACGCTCAGTGGAACGAAAACTCACGTTAAGGGATTTTGGTCATGAGATTATCAA
AAAGGATCTTCACCTAGATCCTTTTAAATTAAAAATGAAGTTTTAAATCAATCTAAAGTATATATGAGTA
AACTTGGTCTGACAGTTACCAATGCTTAATCAGTGAGGCACCTATCTCAGCGATCTGTCTATTTCGTTCA
TCCATAGTTGCCTGACTCCCCGTCGTGTAGATAACTACGATACGGGAGGGCTTACCATCTGGCCCCAGTG
CTGCAATGATACCGCGAGACCCACGCTCACCGGCTCCAGATTTATCAGCAATAAACCAGCCAGCCGGAAG
GGCCGAGCGCAGAAGTGGTCCTGCAACTTTATCCGCCTCCATCCAGTCTATTAATTGTTGCCGGGAAGCT
AGAGTAAGTAGTTCGCCAGTTAATAGTTTGCGCAACGTTGTTGCCATTGCTGCAGGCATCGTGGTGTCAC
GCTCGTCGTTTGGTATGGCTTCATTCAGCTCCGGTTCCCAACGATCAAGGCGAGTTACATGATCCCCCAT
GTTGTGCAAAAAAGCGGTTAGCTCCTTCGGTCCTCCGATCGTTGTCAGAAGTAAGTTGGCCGCAGTGTTA
TCACTCATGGTTATGGCAGCACTGCATAATTCTCTTACTGTCATGCCATCCGTAAGATGCTTTTCTGTGA
CTGGTGAGTACTCAACCAAGTCATTCTGAGAATAGTGTATGCGGCGACCGAGTTGCTCTTGCCCGGCGTC
AACACGGGATAATACCGCGCCACATAGCAGAACTTTAAAAGTGCTCATCATTGGAAAACGTTCTTCGGGG
CGAAAACTCTCAAGGATCTTACCGCTGTTGAGATCCAGTTCGATGTAACCCACTCGTGCACCCAACTGAT
CTTCAGCATCTTTTACTTTCACCAGCGTTTCTGGGTGAGCAAAAACAGGAAGGCAAAATGCCGCAAAAAA
GGGAATAAGGGCGACACGGAAATGTTGAATACTCATACTCTTCCTTTTTCAATATTATTGAAGCATTTAT
CAGGGTTATTGTCTCATGAGCGGATACATATTTGAATGTATTTAGAAAAATAAACAAATAGGGGTTCCGC
GCACATTTCCCCGAAAAGTGCCACCTGACGTCTAAGAAACCATTATTATCATGACATTAACCTATAAAAA
TAGGCGTATCACGAGGCCCTTTCGT
